Addgene plasmid #134279: pcDNA6-GK5_v1
Purpose: Expresses GK5 (isoform 1) in mammalian cells
Depositing lab: Bruce Beutler. Depositing organization: University of Texas Southwestern Medical Center. Publication: Skin-specific regulation of SREBP processing and lipid biosynthesis by glycerol kinase 5. Zhang D, Tomisato W, Su L, Sun L, Choi JH, Zhang Z, Wang KW, Zhan X, Choi M, Li X, Tang M, Castro-Perez JM, Hildebrand S, Murray AR, Moresco EMY, Beutler B. Proc Natl Acad Sci U S A. 2017 Jun 27;114(26):E5197-E5206. doi: 10.1073/pnas.1705312114. Epub 2017 Jun 12. PubMed 28607088.
Backbone
  Vector backbone: pcDNA6
  Backbone size w/o insert (bp): 5000
  Total vector size (bp): 6500
  Vector type: Mammalian Expression
  Selectable markers: Blasticidin
Growth in bacteria
  Bacterial resistance: Ampicillin, 100 μg/mL
  Growth temperature: 37°C
  Growth strain: DH5alpha
  Copy number: High Copy
Gene/Insert
  Gene/Insert name: Gk5 (alt name: glycerol kinase 5 (putative))
  Species: M. musculus (mouse)
  Insert size (bp): 1551
  Mutation: mouse Gk5 isoform 1; 516 amino acids
  GenBank ID: NM_177352
  Entrez Gene: Gk5 (a.k.a. AV095337, C330018K18Rik, G630067D24Rik)
  Promoter: CMV
  Cloning method: Ligation Independent Cloning
  Sequencing primers: 5′ TAATACGACTCACTATAGGG; 3′ TAGAAGGCACAGTCGAGG
Terms and licenses: Academic/Nonprofit Terms; Industry Terms: Not Available to Industry
How to cite: pcDNA6-GK5_v1 was a gift from Bruce Beutler (Addgene plasmid # 134279 ; http://n2t.net/addgene:134279 ; RRID:Addgene_134279)
