[The description below was written by a language model from this plasmid's Addgene catalogue record and pLannotate feature annotations shown in this document.]
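Description:
pcDNA6-GK5_v1 is a mammalian expression plasmid built on the pcDNA6 backbone that carries the mouse Gk5 gene, encoding the putative glycerol kinase 5, as isoform 1 (516 amino acids, an insert of about 1.55 kb introduced by ligation-independent cloning). The sequenced plasmid is roughly 6.6 kb. It is maintained in E. coli through a high-copy ColE1/pUC-type origin and selected with ampicillin via the β-lactamase gene and its native promoter. An f1 origin is also present, which in principle permits single-stranded DNA production.

The Gk5 open reading frame sits downstream of the human cytomegalovirus immediate-early enhancer and promoter, giving strong constitutive transcription in transfected mammalian cells, and is followed by the bovine growth hormone polyadenylation signal. A T7 promoter lies between the CMV promoter and the coding sequence, serving as a priming site for sequencing and potentially for in vitro transcription. No epitope tag or reporter is annotated or listed in the record. A separate cassette provides mammalian selection: the blasticidin S deaminase gene is driven by the SV40 early promoter in mammalian cells and by the synthetic EM7 promoter in bacteria, and it ends with the SV40 polyadenylation signal. This allows blasticidin selection of stable transfectants. Short annotated fragments such as bleomycin-resistance, lacI, lac promoter/operator, bom and a truncated HIV-1 LTR match appear to be backbone remnants or partial similarity hits rather than functional elements.

According to the record, the construct is used to express GK5 isoform 1 in mammalian cells. The associated work concerns the role of glycerol kinase 5 in skin-specific regulation of SREBP processing and lipid biosynthesis.
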