Features (pLannotate 1.2.2; 22 found; start..end, strand, type, name):
     28..80      -  misc_feature   bom (fragment): basis of mobility region from pBR322
    235..614     +  enhancer       CMV enhancer: human cytomegalovirus immediate early enhancer
    615..818     +  promoter       CMV promoter: human cytomegalovirus (CMV) immediate early promoter
    814..847     +  LTR            5' LTR (truncated) (fragment): truncated 5' long terminal repeat (LTR) from HIV-1
    863..881     +  promoter       T7 promoter: promoter for bacteriophage T7 RNA polymerase
    939..2480    +  CDS            Gk5: GLPK5_MOUSE - Experimental evidence at transcript level: Swiss-Prot protein existence level 2. From Mus musculus (Mouse).
   2558..2782    +  polyA_signal   bGH poly(A) signal: bovine growth hormone polyadenylation signal
   2786..2807    +  promoter       SV40 promoter (fragment): SV40 enhancer and early promoter
   2828..3256    +  rep_origin     f1 ori (sequence partly withheld): f1 bacteriophage origin of replication; arrow indicates direction of (+) strand synthesis
   3270..3599    +  promoter       SV40 promoter: SV40 enhancer and early promoter
   3647..3694    +  promoter       EM7 promoter: synthetic bacterial promoter&nbsp
   3713..4111    +  CDS            BSD: blasticidin S deaminase; Aspergillus terreus BSD; confers resistance to blasticidin
   4112..4139    +  CDS            BleoR (fragment): antibiotic-binding protein; Sh ble from Streptoalloteichus hindustanus; confers resistance to bleomycin, phleomycin, and Zeocin™
   4149..4274    +  CDS            ble (fragment): BLE_KLEPN - Experimental evidence at protein level: Swiss-Prot protein existence level 1. Binding protein with a strong affinity to the bleomycin family of antibiotics. Binds to CL990; an antimitotic-antibiotic compound. From Klebsiella pneumoniae.
   4269..4390    +  polyA_signal   SV40 poly(A) signal: SV40 polyadenylation signal
   4463..4479    -  protein_bind   lac operator: The lac repressor binds to the lac operator to inhibit transcription in E. coli. This inhibition can be relieved by adding lactose or isopropyl-β-D-thiogalactopyranoside (IPTG). lac repressor encoded by lacI
   4487..4517    -  promoter       lac promoter: promoter for the E. coli lac operon
   4532..4553    -  protein_bind   CAP binding site: CAP binding activates transcription in the presence of cAMP. E. coli catabolite activator protein
   4566..4658    -  CDS            lacI (fragment): lac repressor; lacI; The lac repressor binds to the lac operator to inhibit transcription in E. coli. This inhibition can be relieved by adding lactose or isopropyl-β-D-thiogalactopyranoside (IPTG).
   4841..5429    -  rep_origin     ori: high-copy-number ColE1/pMB1/pBR322/pUC origin of replication
   5600..6460    -  CDS            AmpR: β-lactamase; bla; confers resistance to ampicillin, carbenicillin, and related antibiotics
   6461..6565    -  promoter       AmpR promoter: bla
>Addgene plasmid #134279 | pcDNA6-GK5_v1 | addgene full sequence | sequence record 275421 | Addgene NGS Result
GACGGATCGGGAGATCTCCCGATCCCCTATGGTGCACTCTCAGTACAATCTGCTCTGATGCCGCATAGTT
AAGCCAGTATCTGCTCCCTGCTTGTGTGTTGGAGGTCGCTGAGTAGTGCGCGAGCAAAATTTAAGCTACA
ACAAGGCAAGGCTTGACCGACAATTGCATGAAGAATCTGCTTAGGGTTAGGCGTTTTGCGCTGCTTCGCG
ATGTACGGGCCAGATATACGCGTTGACATTGATTATTGACTAGTTATTAATAGTAATCAATTACGGGGTC
ATTAGTTCATAGCCCATATATGGAGTTCCGCGTTACATAACTTACGGTAAATGGCCCGCCTGGCTGACCG
CCCAACGACCCCCGCCCATTGACGTCAATAATGACGTATGTTCCCATAGTAACGCCAATAGGGACTTTCC
ATTGACGTCAATGGGTGGAGTATTTACGGTAAACTGCCCACTTGGCAGTACATCAAGTGTATCATATGCC
AAGTACGCCCCCTATTGACGTCAATGACGGTAAATGGCCCGCCTGGCATTATGCCCAGTACATGACCTTA
TGGGACTTTCCTACTTGGCAGTACATCTACGTATTAGTCATCGCTATTACCATGGTGATGCGGTTTTGGC
AGTACATCAATGGGCGTGGATAGCGGTTTGACTCACGGGGATTTCCAAGTCTCCACCCCATTGACGTCAA
TGGGAGTTTGTTTTGGCACCAAAATCAACGGGACTTTCCAAAATGTCGTAACAACTCCGCCCCATTGACG
CAAATGGGCGGTAGGCGTGTACGGTGGGAGGTCTATATAAGCAGAGCTCTCTGGCTAACTAGAGAACCCA
CTGCTTACTGGCTTATCGAAATTAATACGACTCACTATAGGGAGACCCAAGCTGGCTAGTTAGAGCTCCT
TAAGGTTAACTCTAGAGAATTCGGATCCATGTCAGGGCAGCAGGAGCGTGCAGAGCGGCAGCGAGAGGAA
CTGAGCGCGTCGGCCTCGCCGCCCTCCCGCTTCGTGCTGGGGCTGGACGTGGGCAGCACGGTGATCCGCT
GCCACGTCTATGACCAGACGGCGCGAGTGCGAGGCTCCAGCGCGCAGAAGGTAGAAAATGTTTACCCTCA
ACCTGGCTGGGTTGAAATCGATCCTGATTCTCTCTGGGCTCAGTTTGTTGCCGTAATAAAAGATGCTGTC
AAAGCTGCAGGGGTGCAGATGAATCAAATTGTCGGTCTTGGCATATCAACACAGAGAGCCACTTTCATTA
CATGGAACAAGAAAACAGGCCATCATTTTCACAACTTCATTAGCTGGCAAGACCTAAGGGCAGCTGAACT
TGTAAAGTCCTGGAATAATTCTCTCATAATGAAGCTATTGCATGGGGCCACCCGAGTCCTTCATTTCTTC
AGTAGAAGTAAAGTAATGCTAACGGTCAGCCGCTTCAATTTCAGCACCCAGCATGCCACCTTAAGATTGA
CCTGGATTTTACAAAACCTATCTGAGGTGAAAAGGGCAGTTGAAGAAGACAATTGTTGCTTTGGGACGAT
TGATACCTGGCTGTTATACAAGCTCACGAAAGGTTCTTCCTACGCCACGGATTATTCAAATGCCAGCACC
ACTGGATTTTTTGATCCCTATGCGATGCGCTGGAGCAGGCTCATAACCACCATGGTCTCCATCCCACTGT
CTATCCTGCCTCCTGTGAAGGATACCAGCTATAATTTTGGATCAGTGGATGAGAAGATATTTGGCGTGCC
TATACCAGTTGTTGCCTTGGTTGGTGACCAGCAGTCGGCCATGTTTGGAGAGTGCTGCTTCGAGACGGGA
GATGTGAAGCTAACCATGGGAACTGGAACATTTTTGGATATCAATACTGGAAAAAACCTTCAGCATGTTA
ATGGAGGCTTTTATCCACTAATTGGATGGAAGATTGGGCAAGAACTTGTATGTTTAGCTGAAGGCAATGC
AGGAGACACGGGCACCGCCATAATGTGGGCTCAAAAATTAGATCTCTTCACAGACGCTGCTGAGACTGAA
AAAATGGCCCTGAGCCTGGAAGATTCTGAAGGGGTTTACTTTGTTCCGTCGTTTAGTGGATTACAGGCTC
CATTAAATGACCCCTGTGCCTGTGCCTCTTTTATGGGTTTGAAGCACTCCACTAATAAATACCATCTTGT
CCGAGCAATATTGGAGTCAATAGCTTTCAGGAACAAACAGTTGTACGACATGCTGCAGAGAGAAATCCAG
ATTCCCGTCACGAACATCCGGGCAGATGGAGGCGTGTGTAACAACGCTTTCGTCATGCAGATGACTTCAG
ACCTGATAAATGAGAAGATAGACAGACCTGCCCACTTCGACATGTCCTGCTTGGGGGCAGCCTCTCTGGC
TGGCCTCGCTGTTGGATTTTGGGCGGACAAGGAAGAGCTCCAGAAGCTGAGGCAAAGCGAGATGGTTTTC
AAGCCTCAGAAGAAGTGGCAGGAATACGAGGCATTTTAACTCGAGCCATGGAAGCTTGATATCTAACTGA
CTGAACCGGTGGTACCAAACCCGCTGATCAGCCTCGACTGTGCCTTCTAGTTGCCAGCCATCTGTTGTTT
GCCCCTCCCCCGTGCCTTCCTTGACCCTGGAAGGTGCCACTCCCACTGTCCTTTCCTAATAAAATGAGGA
AATTGCATCGCATTGTCTGAGTAGGTGTCATTCTATTCTGGGGGGTGGGGTGGGGCAGGACAGCAAGGGG
GAGGATTGGGAAGACAATAGCAGGCATGCTGGGGATGCGGTGGGCTCTATGGCTTCTGAGGCGGAAAGAA
CCAGCTGGGGCTCTAGGGGGTATCCCC
[124 nt withheld, positions 2828-2951]
C
[91 nt withheld, positions 2953-3043]
A
[49 nt withheld, positions 3045-3093]
CCTTTGACGTTGGAGTCCACGTTCTTT
[37 nt withheld, positions 3121-3157]
ACCCTATCTCGGTCTATTCTTTTGATTTATAAGGGATTTTGCCGATTTCGGCCTATTGGTTAAAAAATGA
GCTGATTTAACAAAAATTTAACGCGAATTAATTCTGTGGAATGTGTGTCAGTTAGGGTGTGGAAAGTCCC
CAGGCTCCCCAGCAGGCAGAAGTATGCAAAGCATGCATCTCAATTAGTCAGCAACCAGGTGTGGAAAGTC
CCCAGGCTCCCCAGCAGGCAGAAGTATGCAAAGCATGCATCTCAATTAGTCAGCAACCATAGTCCCGCCC
CTAACTCCGCCCATCCCGCCCCTAACTCCGCCCAGTTCCGCCCATTCTCCGCCCCATGGCTGACTAATTT
TTTTTATTTATGCAGAGGCCGAGGCCGCCTCTGCCTCTGAGCTATTCCAGAAGTAGTGAGGAGGCTTTTT
TGGAGGCCTAGGCTTTTGCAAAAAGCTCCCGGGAGCTTGTATATCCATTTTCGGATCTGATCAGCACGTG
TTGACAATTAATCATCGGCATAGTATATCGGCATAGTATAATACGACAAGGTGAGGAACTAAACCATGGC
CAAGCCTTTGTCTCAAGAAGAATCCACCCTCATTGAAAGAGCAACGGCTACAATCAACAGCATCCCCATC
TCTGAAGACTACAGCGTCGCCAGCGCAGCTCTCTCTAGCGACGGCCGCATCTTCACTGGTGTCAATGTAT
ATCATTTTACTGGGGGACCTTGTGCAGAACTCGTGGTGCTGGGCACTGCTGCTGCTGCGGCAGCTGGCAA
CCTGACTTGTATCGTCGCGATCGGAAATGAGAACAGGGGCATCTTGAGCCCCTGCGGACGGTGCCGACAG
GTGCTTCTCGATCTGCATCCTGGGATCAAAGCCATAGTGAAGGACAGTGATGGACAGCCGACGGCAGTTG
GGATTCGTGAATTGCTGCCCTCTGGTTATGTGTGGGAGGGCTAAGCACTTCGTGGCCGAGGAGCAGGACT
GACACGTGCTACGAGATTTCGATTCCACCGCCGCCTTCTATGAAAGGTTGGGCTTCGGAATCGTTTTCCG
GGACGCCGGCTGGATGATCCTCCAGCGCGGGGATCTCATGCTGGAGTTCTTCGCCCACCCCAACTTGTTT
ATTGCAGCTTATAATGGTTACAAATAAAGCAATAGCATCACAAATTTCACAAATAAAGCATTTTTTTCAC
TGCATTCTAGTTGTGGTTTGTCCAAACTCATCAATGTATCTTATCATGTCTGTATACCGTCGACCTCTAG
CTAGAGCTTGGCGTAATCATGGTCATAGCTGTTTCCTGTGTGAAATTGTTATCCGCTCACAATTCCACAC
AACATACGAGCCGGAAGCATAAAGTGTAAAGCCTGGGGTGCCTAATGAGTGAGCTAACTCACATTAATTG
CGTTGCGCTCACTGCCCGCTTTCCAGTCGGGAAACCTGTCGTGCCAGCTGCATTAATGAATCGGCCAACG
CGCGGGGAGAGGCGGTTTGCGTATTGGGCGCTCTTCCGCTTCCTCGCTCACTGACTCGCTGCGCTCGGTC
GTTCGGCTGCGGCGAGCGGTATCAGCTCACTCAAAGGCGGTAATACGGTTATCCACAGAATCAGGGGATA
ACGCAGGAAAGAACATGTGAGCAAAAGGCCAGCAAAAGGCCAGGAACCGTAAAAAGGCCGCGTTGCTGGC
GTTTTTCCATAGGCTCCGCCCCCCTGACGAGCATCACAAAAATCGACGCTCAAGTCAGAGGTGGCGAAAC
CCGACAGGACTATAAAGATACCAGGCGTTTCCCCCTGGAAGCTCCCTCGTGCGCTCTCCTGTTCCGACCC
TGCCGCTTACCGGATACCTGTCCGCCTTTCTCCCTTCGGGAAGCGTGGCGCTTTCTCATAGCTCACGCTG
TAGGTATCTCAGTTCGGTGTAGGTCGTTCGCTCCAAGCTGGGCTGTGTGCACGAACCCCCCGTTCAGCCC
GACCGCTGCGCCTTATCCGGTAACTATCGTCTTGAGTCCAACCCGGTAAGACACGACTTATCGCCACTGG
CAGCAGCCACTGGTAACAGGATTAGCAGAGCGAGGTATGTAGGCGGTGCTACAGAGTTCTTGAAGTGGTG
GCCTAACTACGGCTACACTAGAAGAACAGTATTTGGTATCTGCGCTCTGCTGAAGCCAGTTACCTTCGGA
AAAAGAGTTGGTAGCTCTTGATCCGGCAAACAAACCACCGCTGGTAGCGGTGGTTTTTTTGTTTGCAAGC
AGCAGATTACGCGCAGAAAAAAAGGATCTCAAGAAGATCCTTTGATCTTTTCTACGGGGTCTGACGCTCA
GTGGAACGAAAACTCACGTTAAGGGATTTTGGTCATGAGATTATCAAAAAGGATCTTCACCTAGATCCTT
TTAAATTAAAAATGAAGTTTTAAATCAATCTAAAGTATATATGAGTAAACTTGGTCTGACAGTTACCAAT
GCTTAATCAGTGAGGCACCTATCTCAGCGATCTGTCTATTTCGTTCATCCATAGTTGCCTGACTCCCCGT
CGTGTAGATAACTACGATACGGGAGGGCTTACCATCTGGCCCCAGTGCTGCAATGATACCGCGAGACCCA
CGCTCACCGGCTCCAGATTTATCAGCAATAAACCAGCCAGCCGGAAGGGCCGAGCGCAGAAGTGGTCCTG
CAACTTTATCCGCCTCCATCCAGTCTATTAATTGTTGCCGGGAAGCTAGAGTAAGTAGTTCGCCAGTTAA
TAGTTTGCGCAACGTTGTTGCCATTGCTACAGGCATCGTGGTGTCACGCTCGTCGTTTGGTATGGCTTCA
TTCAGCTCCGGTTCCCAACGATCAAGGCGAGTTACATGATCCCCCATGTTGTGCAAAAAAGCGGTTAGCT
CCTTCGGTCCTCCGATCGTTGTCAGAAGTAAGTTGGCCGCAGTGTTATCACTCATGGTTATGGCAGCACT
GCATAATTCTCTTACTGTCATGCCATCCGTAAGATGCTTTTCTGTGACTGGTGAGTACTCAACCAAGTCA
TTCTGAGAATAGTGTATGCGGCGACCGAGTTGCTCTTGCCCGGCGTCAATACGGGATAATACCGCGCCAC
ATAGCAGAACTTTAAAAGTGCTCATCATTGGAAAACGTTCTTCGGGGCGAAAACTCTCAAGGATCTTACC
GCTGTTGAGATCCAGTTCGATGTAACCCACTCGTGCACCCAACTGATCTTCAGCATCTTTTACTTTCACC
AGCGTTTCTGGGTGAGCAAAAACAGGAAGGCAAAATGCCGCAAAAAAGGGAATAAGGGCGACACGGAAAT
GTTGAATACTCATACTCTTCCTTTTTCAATATTATTGAAGCATTTATCAGGGTTATTGTCTCATGAGCGG
ATACATATTTGAATGTATTTAGAAAAATAAACAAATAGGGGTTCCGCGCACATTTCCCCGAAAAGTGCCA
CCTGACGTC
